>Addgene plasmid #156181 | pLentiCMVblast_SLC38A2_N82A | addgene full sequence | sequence record 309016 | Addgene NGS Result
CGCGGAACCCCTATTTGTTTATTTTTCTAAATACATTCAAATATGTATCCGCTCATGAGACAATAACCCT
GATAAATGCTTCAATAATATTGAAAAAGGAAGAGTATGAGTATTCAACATTTCCGTGTCGCCCTTATTCC
CTTTTTTGCGGCATTTTGCCTTCCTGTTTTTGCTCACCCAGAAACGCTGGTGAAAGTAAAAGATGCTGAA
GATCAGTTGGGTGCACGAGTGGGTTACATCGAACTGGATCTCAACAGCGGTAAGATCCTTGAGAGTTTTC
GCCCCGAAGAACGTTTTCCAATGATGAGCACTTTTAAAGTTCTGCTATGTGGCGCGGTATTATCCCGTAT
TGACGCCGGGCAAGAGCAACTCGGTCGCCGCATACACTATTCTCAGAATGACTTGGTTGAGTACTCACCA
GTCACAGAAAAGCATCTTACGGATGGCATGACAGTAAGAGAATTATGCAGTGCTGCCATAACCATGAGTG
ATAACACTGCGGCCAACTTACTTCTGACAACGATCGGAGGACCGAAGGAGCTAACCGCTTTTTTGCACAA
CATGGGGGATCATGTAACTCGCCTTGATCGTTGGGAACCGGAGCTGAATGAAGCCATACCAAACGACGAG
CGTGACACCACGATGCCTGTAGCAATGGCAACAACGTTGCGCAAACTATTAACTGGCGAACTACTTACTC
TAGCTTCCCGGCAACAATTAATAGACTGGATGGAGGCGGATAAAGTTGCAGGACCACTTCTGCGCTCGGC
CCTTCCGGCTGGCTGGTTTATTGCTGATAAATCTGGAGCCGGTGAGCGTGGGTCTCGCGGTATCATTGCA
GCACTGGGGCCAGATGGTAAGCCCTCCCGTATCGTAGTTATCTACACGACGGGGAGTCAGGCAACTATGG
ATGAACGAAATAGACAGATCGCTGAGATAGGTGCCTCACTGATTAAGCATTGGTAACTGTCAGACCAAGT
TTACTCATATATACTTTAGATTGATTTAAAACTTCATTTTTAATTTAAAAGGATCTAGGTGAAGATCCTT
TTTGATAATCTCATGACCAAAATCCCTTAACGTGAGTTTTCGTTCCACTGAGCGTCAGACCCCGTAGAAA
AGATCAAAGGATCTTCTTGAGATCCTTTTTTTCTGCGCGTAATCTGCTGCTTGCAAACAAAAAAACCACC
GCTACCAGCGGTGGTTTGTTTGCCGGATCAAGAGCTACCAACTCTTTTTCCGAAGGTAACTGGCTTCAGC
AGAGCGCAGATACCAAATACTGTTCTTCTAGTGTAGCCGTAGTTAGGCCACCACTTCAAGAACTCTGTAG
CACCGCCTACATACCTCGCTCTGCTAATCCTGTTACCAGTGGCTGCTGCCAGTGGCGATAAGTCGTGTCT
TACCGGGTTGGACTCAAGACGATAGTTACCGGATAAGGCGCAGCGGTCGGGCTGAACGGGGGGTTCGTGC
ACACAGCCCAGCTTGGAGCGAACGACCTACACCGAACTGAGATACCTACAGCGTGAGCTATGAGAAAGCG
CCACGCTTCCCGAAGGGAGAAAGGCGGACAGGTATCCGGTAAGCGGCAGGGTCGGAACAGGAGAGCGCAC
GAGGGAGCTTCCAGGGGGAAACGCCTGGTATCTTTATAGTCCTGTCGGGTTTCGCCACCTCTGACTTGAG
CGTCGATTTTTGTGATGCTCGTCAGGGGGGCGGAGCCTATGGAAAAACGCCAGCAACGCGGCCTTTTTAC
GGTTCCTGGCCTTTTGCTGGCCTTTTGCTCACATGTTCTTTCCTGCGTTATCCCCTGATTCTGTGGATAA
CCGTATTACCGCCTTTGAGTGAGCTGATACCGCTCGCCGCAGCCGAACGACCGAGCGCAGCGAGTCAGTG
AGCGAGGAAGCGGAAGAGCGCCCAATACGCAAACCGCCTCTCCCCGCGCGTTGGCCGATTCATTAATGCA
GCTGGCACGACAGGTTTCCCGACTGGAAAGCGGGCAGTGAGCGCAACGCAATTAATGTGAGTTAGCTCAC
TCATTAGGCACCCCAGGCTTTACACTTTATGCTTCCGGCTCGTATGTTGTGTGGAATTGTGAGCGGATAA
CAATTTCACACAGGAAACAGCTATGACCATGATTACGCCAAGCGCGCAATTAACCCTCACTAAAGGGAAC
AAAAGCTGGAGCTGCAAGCTTAATGTAGTCTTATGCAATACTCTTGTAGTCTTGCAACATGGTAACGATG
AGTTAGCAACATGCCTTACAAGGAGAGAAAAAGCACCGTGCATGCCGATTGGTGGAAGTAAGGTGGTACG
ATCGTGCCTTATTAGGAAGGCAACAGACGGGTCTGACATGGATTGGACGAACCACTGAATTGCCGCATTG
CAGAGATATTGTATTTAAGTGCCTAGCTCGATACATAAACGGGTCTCTCTGGTTAGACCAGATCTGAGCC
TGGGAGCTCTCTGGCTAACTAGGGAACCCACTGCTTAAGCCTCAATAAAGCTTGCCTTGAGTGCTTCAAG
TAGTGTGTGCCCGTCTGTTGTGTGACTCTGGTAACTAGAGATCCCTCAGACCCTTTTAGTCAGTGTGGAA
AATCTCTAGCAGTGGCGCCCGAACAGGGACTTGAAAGCGAAAGGGAAACCAGAGGAGCTCTCTCGACGCA
GGACTCGGCTTGCTGAAGCGCGCACGGCAAGAGGCGAGGGGCGGCGACTGGTGAGTACGCCAAAAATTTT
GACTAGCGGAGGCTAGAAGGAGAGAGATGGGTGCGAGAGCGTCAGTATTAAGCGGGGGAGAATTAGATCG
CGATGGGAAAAAATTCGGTTAAGGCCAGGGGGAAAGAAAAAATATAAATTAAAACATATAGTATGGGCAA
GCAGGGAGCTAGAACGATTCGCAGTTAATCCTGGCCTGTTAGAAACATCAGAAGGCTGTAGACAAATACT
GGGACAGCTACAACCATCCCTTCAGACAGGATCAGAAGAACTTAGATCATTATATAATACAGTAGCAACC
CTCTATTGTGTGCATCAAAGGATAGAGATAAAAGACACCAAGGAAGCTTTAGACAAGATAGAGGAAGAGC
AAAACAAAAGTAAGACCACCGCACAGCAAGCGGCCGCTGATCTTCAGACCTGGAGGAGGAGATATGAGGG
ACAATTGGAGAAGTGAATTATATAAATATAAAGTAGTAAAAATTGAACCATTAGGAGTAGCACCCACCAA
GGCAAAGAGAAGAGTGGTGCAGAGAGAAAAAAGAGCAGTGGGAATAGGAGCTTTGTTCCTTGGGTTCTTG
GGAGCAGCAGGAAGCACTATGGGCGCAGCGTCAATGACGCTGACGGTACAGGCCAGACAATTATTGTCTG
GTATAGTGCAGCAGCAGAACAATTTGCTGAGGGCTATTGAGGCGCAACAGCATCTGTTGCAACTCACAGT
CTGGGGCATCAAGCAGCTCCAGGCAAGAATCCTGGCTGTGGAAAGATACCTAAAGGATCAACAGCTCCTG
GGGATTTGGGGTTGCTCTGGAAAACTCATTTGCACCACTGCTGTGCCTTGGAATGCTAGTTGGAGTAATA
AATCTCTGGAACAGATTTGGAATCACACGACCTGGATGGAGTGGGACAGAGAAATTAACAATTACACAAG
CTTAATACACTCCTTAATTGAAGAATCGCAAAACCAGCAAGAAAAGAATGAACAAGAATTATTGGAATTA
GATAAATGGGCAAGTTTGTGGAATTGGTTTAACATAACAAATTGGCTGTGGTATATAAAATTATTCATAA
TGATAGTAGGAGGCTTGGTAGGTTTAAGAATAGTTTTTGCTGTACTTTCTATAGTGAATAGAGTTAGGCA
GGGATATTCACCATTATCGTTTCAGACCCACCTCCCAACCCCGAGGGGACCCGACAGGCCCGAAGGAATA
GAAGAAGAAGGTGGAGAGAGAGACAGAGACAGATCCATTCGATTAGTGAACGGATCTCGACGGTATCGGT
TAACTTTTAAAAGAAAAGGGGGGATTGGGGGGTACAGTGCAGGGGAAAGAATAGTAGACATAATAGCAAC
AGACATACAAACTAAAGAATTACAAAAACAAATTACAAAATTCAAAATTTTATCGATAAGCTTGGGAGTT
CCGCGTTACATAACTTACGGTAAATGGCCCGCCTGGCTGACCGCCCAACGACCCCCGCCCATTGACGTCA
ATAATGACGTATGTTCCCATAGTAACGCCAATAGGGACTTTCCATTGACGTCAATGGGTGGAGTATTTAC
GGTAAACTGCCCACTTGGCAGTACATCAAGTGTATCATATGCCAAGTACGCCCCCTATTGACGTCAATGA
CGGTAAATGGCCCGCCTGGCATTATGCCCAGTACATGACCTTATGGGACTTTCCTACTTGGCAGTACATC
TACGTATTAGTCATCGCTATTACCATGGTGATGCGGTTTTGGCAGTACATCAATGGGCGTGGATAGCGGT
TTGACTCACGGGGATTTCCAAGTCTCCACCCCATTGACGTCAATGGGAGTTTGTTTTGGCACCAAAATCA
ACGGGACTTTCCAAAATGTCGTAACAACTCCGCCCCATTGACGCAAATGGGCGGTAGGCGTGTACGGTGG
GAGGTCTATATAAGCAGAGCTCGTTTAGTGAACCGTCAGATCGCCTGGAGACGCCATCCACGCTGTTTTG
ACCTCCATAGAAGACACCGACTCTAGTCCAGTGTGGTGGAATTCTGCAGATATCAACAAGTTTGTACAAA
AAAGCAGGCTTCACCATGAAGAAGGCCGAAATGGGACGATTCAGTATTTCCCCGGATGAAGACAGCAGCA
GCTACAGTTCCAACAGCGACTTCAACTACTCCTACCCCACCAAGCAAGCTGCTCTGAAAAGCCATTATGC
AGATGTAGATCCTGAAAACCAGAACTTTTTACTTGAATCGAATTTGGGGAAGAAGAAGTATGAAACAGAA
TTTCATCCAGGTACTACTTCCTTTGGAATGTCAGTATTTAACTTGTCCGCTGCAATCGTTGGTTCTGGAA
TCCTTGGGCTTTCTTATGCCATGGCTAATACTGGAATTGCTCTTTTTATAATTCTCTTGACATTTGTGTC
AATATTTTCCCTGTATTCTGTTCATCTCCTTTTGAAGACTGCCAATGAAGGAGGGTCTTTATTATATGAA
CAATTGGGATATAAGGCATTTGGATTAGTTGGAAAGCTTGCAGCATCTGGATCAATTACAATGCAGAACA
TTGGAGCTATGTCAAGCTACCTCTTCATAGTGAAATATGAGTTGCCTTTGGTGATCCAGGCATTAACGAA
CATTGAAGATAAAACTGGATTGTGGTATCTGAACGGGAACTATTTGGTTCTGTTGGTGTCATTGGTGGTC
ATTCTTCCTTTGTCGCTGTTTAGAAATTTAGGATATTTGGGATATACCAGTGGCCTTTCCTTGTTGTGTA
TGGTGTTCTTTCTGATTGTGGTCATTTGCAAGAAATTTCAGGTTCCGTGTCCTGTGGAAGCTGCTTTGAT
AATTAACGAAACAATAAACACCACCTTAACACAGCCAACAGCTCTTGTACCTGCTTTGTCACATAACGTG
ACTGAAAATGACTCTTGCAGACCTCACTATTTTATTTTCAACTCACAGACTGTCTATGCTGTGCCAATTC
TGATCTTTTCATTTGTCTGTCATCCTGCTGTTCTTCCCATCTATGAAGAACTGAAAGACCGCAGCCGTAG
AAGAATGATGAATGTGTCCAAGATTTCATTTTTTGCTATGTTTCTCATGTATCTGCTTGCCGCCCTCTTT
GGATACCTAACATTTTACGAACATGTTGAGTCAGAATTGCTTCATACCTACTCTTCTATCTTGGGAACTG
ATATTCTTCTTCTCATTGTCCGTCTGGCTGTGTTAATGGCTGTGACCCTGACAGTACCAGTAGTTATTTT
CCCAATCCGGAGTTCTGTAACTCACTTGTTGTGTGCATCAAAAGATTTCAGTTGGTGGCGTCATAGTCTC
ATTACAGTGTCTATCTTGGCATTTACCAATTTACTTGTCATCTTTGTCCCAACTATTAGGGATATCTTTG
GTTTTATTGGTGCATCTGCAGCTTCTATGTTGATTTTTATTCTTCCTTCTGCCTTCTATATCAAGTTGGT
GAAGAAAGAACCTATGAAATCTGTACAAAAGATTGGGGCTTTGTTCTTCCTGTTAAGTGGTGTACTGGTG
ATGACCGGAAGCATGGCCTTGATTGTTTTGGATTGGGTACACAATGCACCTGGAGGTGGCCATTAATAAA
ACCCAGCTTTCTTGTACAAAGTGGTTGATATCCAGCACAGTGGCGGCCGCTCGACAATCAACCTCTGGAT
TACAAAATTTGTGAAAGATTGACTGGTATTCTTAACTATGTTGCTCCTTTTACGCTATGTGGATACGCTG
CTTTAATGCCTTTGTATCATGCTATTGCTTCCCGTATGGCTTTCATTTTCTCCTCCTTGTATAAATCCTG
GTTGCTGTCTCTTTATGAGGAGTTGTGGCCCGTTGTCAGGCAACGTGGCGTGGTGTGCACTGTGTTTGCT
GACGCAACCCCCACTGGTTGGGGCATTGCCACCACCTGTCAGCTCCTTTCCGGGACTTTCGCTTTCCCCC
TCCCTATTGCCACGGCGGAACTCATCGCCGCCTGCCTTGCCCGCTGCTGGACAGGGGCTCGGCTGTTGGG
CACTGACAATTCCGTGGTGTTGTCGGGGAAGCTGACGTCCTTTCCATGGCTGCTCGCCTGTGTTGCCACC
TGGATTCTGCGCGGGACGTCCTTCTGCTACGTCCCTTCGGCCCTCAATCCAGCGGACCTTCCTTCCCGCG
GCCTGCTGCCGGCTCTGCGGCCTCTTCCGCGTCTTCGCCTTCGCCCTCAGACGAGTCGGATCTCCCTTTG
GGCCGCCTCCCCGCCTGGAATTCTGCAGATATCCGGTTAGTAATGAGTTTGGAATTAATTCTGTGGAATG
TGTGTCAGTTAGGGTGTGGAAAGTCCCCAGGCTCCCCAGCAGGCAGAAGTATGCAAAGCATGCATCTCAA
TTAGTCAGCAACCAGGTGTGGAAAGTCCCCAGGCTCCCCAGCAGGCAGAAGTATGCAAAGCATGCATCTC
AATTAGTCAGCAACCATAGTCCCGCCCCTAACTCCGCCCATCCCGCCCCTAACTCCGCCCAGTTCCGCCC
ATTCTCCGCCCCATGGCTGACTAATTTTTTTTATTTATGCAGAGGCCGAGGCCGCCTCTGCCTCTGAGCT
ATTCCAGAAGTAGTGAGGAGGCTTTTTTGGAGGCCTAGGCTTTTGCAAAAAGCTCCCGGGAGCTTGTATA
TCCATTTTCGGATCTGATCAGCACGTGTTGACAATTAATCATCGGCATAGTATATCGGCATAGTATAATA
CGACAAGGTGAGGAACTAAACCATGGCCAAGCCTTTGTCTCAAGAAGAATCCACCCTCATTGAAAGAGCA
ACGGCTACAATCAACAGCATCCCCATCTCTGAAGACTACAGCGTCGCCAGCGCAGCTCTCTCTAGCGACG
GCCGCATCTTCACTGGTGTCAATGTATATCATTTTACTGGGGGACCTTGTGCAGAACTCGTGGTGCTGGG
CACTGCTGCTGCTGCGGCAGCTGGCAACCTGACTTGTATCGTCGCGATCGGAAATGAGAACAGGGGCATC
TTGAGCCCCTGCGGACGGTGCCGACAGGTGCTTCTCGATCTGCATCCTGGGATCAAAGCCATAGTGAAGG
ACAGTGATGGACAGCCGACGGCAGTTGGGATTCGTGAATTGCTGCCCTCTGGTTATGTGTGGGAGGGCTA
AGCACAATTCGAGCTCGGTACCTTTAAGACCAATGACTTACAAGGCAGCTGTAGATCTTAGCCACTTTTT
AAAAGAAAAGGGGGGACTGGAAGGGCTAGCTCACTCCCAACGAAGACAAGATCTGCTTTTTGCTTGTACT
GGGTCTCTCTGGTTAGACCAGATCTGAGCCTGGGAGCTCTCTGGCTAACTAGGGAACCCACTGCTTAAGC
CTCAATAAAGCTTGCCTTGAGTGCTTCAAGTAGTGTGTGCCCGTCTGTTGTGTGACTCTGGTAACTAGAG
ATCCCTCAGACCCTTTTAGTCAGTGTGGAAAATCTCTAGCAGTAGTAGTTCATGTCATCTTATTATTCAG
TATTTATAACTTGCAAAGAAATGAATATCAGAGAGTGAGAGGAACTTGTTTATTGCAGCTTATAATGGTT
ACAAATAAAGCAATAGCATCACAAATTTCACAAATAAAGCATTTTTTTCACTGCATTCTAGTTGTGGTTT
GTCCAAACTCATCAATGTATCTTATCATGTCTGGCTCTAGCTATCCCGCCCCTAACTCCGCCCATCCCGC
CCCTAACTCCGCCCAGTTCCGCCCATTCTCCGCCCCATGGCTGACTAATTTTTTTTATTTATGCAGAGGC
CGAGGCCGCCTCGGCCTCTGAGCTATTCCAGAAGTAGTGAGGAGGCTTTTTTGGAGGCCTAGGGACGTAC
CCAATTCGCCCTATAGTGAGTCGTATTACGCGCGCTCACTGGCCGTCGTTTTACAACGTCGTGACTGGGA
AAACCCTGGCGTTACCCAACTTAATCGCCTTGCAGCACATCCCCCTTTCGCCAGCTGGCGTAATAGCGAA
GAGGCCCGCACCGATCGCCCTTCCCAACAGTTGCGCAGCCTGAATGGCGAATGGG
[124 nt withheld, positions 8736-8859]
C
[91 nt withheld, positions 8861-8951]
A
[49 nt withheld, positions 8953-9001]
CCTTTGACGTTGGAGTCCACGTTCTTT
[37 nt withheld, positions 9029-9065]
ACCCTATCTCGGTCTATTCTTTTGATTTATAAGGGATTTTGCCGATTTCGGCCTATTGGTTAAAAAATGA
GCTGATTTAACAAAAATTTAACGCGAATTTTAACAAAATATTAACGCTTACAATTTAGGTGGCACTTTTC
GGGGAAATGTG
Features (pLannotate 1.2.2; 31 found; start..end, strand, type, name):
      1..105     +  promoter       AmpR promoter: bla
    106..966     +  CDS            AmpR: β-lactamase; bla; confers resistance to ampicillin, carbenicillin, and related antibiotics
   1137..1725    +  rep_origin     ori: high-copy-number ColE1/pMB1/pBR322/pUC origin of replication
   1908..2000    +  CDS            lacI (fragment): lac repressor; lacI; The lac repressor binds to the lac operator to inhibit transcription in E. coli. This inhibition can be relieved by adding lactose or isopropyl-β-D-thiogalactopyranoside (IPTG).
   2013..2034    +  protein_bind   CAP binding site: CAP binding activates transcription in the presence of cAMP. E. coli catabolite activator protein
   2049..2079    +  promoter       lac promoter: promoter for the E. coli lac operon
   2087..2103    +  protein_bind   lac operator: The lac repressor binds to the lac operator to inhibit transcription in E. coli. This inhibition can be relieved by adding lactose or isopropyl-β-D-thiogalactopyranoside (IPTG). lac repressor encoded by lacI
   2148..2166    +  promoter       T3 promoter: promoter for bacteriophage T3 RNA polymerase
   2194..2420    +  promoter       RSV promoter: Rous sarcoma virus enhancer/promoter
   2421..2601    +  LTR            5' LTR (truncated): truncated 5' long terminal repeat (LTR) from HIV-1
   2648..2773    +  misc_feature   HIV-1 Ψ: packaging signal of human immunodeficiency virus type 1
   2757..3120    +  CDS            HIV-1 gag (fragment): gag protein from human immunodeficiency virus 1; gag
   3266..3499    +  misc_feature   RRE: The Rev response element (RRE) of HIV-1 allows for Rev-dependent mRNA export from the nucleus to the cytoplasm.
   3876..3976    +  CDS            Rev (fragment): human immunodeficiency virus 1 (HIV-1) Rev protein; rev; enhances nuclear export of unspliced and incompletely spliced viral mRNAs
   3995..4111    +  misc_feature   cPPT/CTS: central polypurine tract and central termination sequence of HIV-1
   4134..4437    +  enhancer       CMV enhancer: human cytomegalovirus immediate early enhancer
   4438..4641    +  promoter       CMV promoter: human cytomegalovirus (CMV) immediate early promoter
   4746..4770    +  protein_bind   attB1: mutant version of attB; recombination site for the Gateway® BP reaction BP Clonase™
   4776..6293    +  CDS            SLC38A2: S38A2_HUMAN - Also known as ATA2, KIAA1382, SAT2, SNAT2. Experimental evidence at protein level: Swiss-Prot protein existence level 1. Functions as a sodium-dependent amino acid transporter. Mediates the saturable, pH-sensitive and electrogenic cotransport of neutral amino acids and sodium ions with a stoichiometry of 1:1. May function in the transport of amino acids at the blood-brain barrier and in the supply of maternal nutrients to the fetus through the placenta. From Homo sapiens (Human).
   6301..6325    -  protein_bind   attB2: mutant version of attB; recombination site for the Gateway® BP reaction BP Clonase™
   6356..6944    +  misc_feature   WPRE: woodchuck hepatitis virus posttranscriptional regulatory element
   7000..7329    +  promoter       SV40 promoter: SV40 enhancer and early promoter
   7377..7424    +  promoter       EM7 promoter: synthetic bacterial promoter&nbsp
   7443..7841    +  CDS            BSD: blasticidin S deaminase; Aspergillus terreus BSD; confers resistance to blasticidin
   7858..7995    +  CDS            nef (fragment): NEF_HV1LA - Experimental evidence at protein level: Swiss-Prot protein existence level 1. Extracellular Nef protein targets CD4(+) T-lymphocytes for apoptosis by interacting with CXCR4 surface receptors. From Human immunodeficiency virus type 1 group M subtype B (isolate Lai) (HIV-1).
   7981..8161    +  LTR            5' LTR (truncated): truncated 5' long terminal repeat (LTR) from HIV-1
   8233..8354    +  polyA_signal   SV40 poly(A) signal: SV40 polyadenylation signal
   8394..8529    +  rep_origin     SV40 ori: SV40 origin of replication
   8550..8568    -  promoter       T7 promoter: promoter for bacteriophage T7 RNA polymerase
   8576..8731    +  CDS            lacZα (fragment): LacZα fragment of β-galactosidase; lacZ fragment
   8736..9164    +  rep_origin     f1 ori (sequence partly withheld): f1 bacteriophage origin of replication; arrow indicates direction of (+) strand synthesis
