[The description below was written by a language model from this plasmid's Addgene catalogue record and pLannotate feature annotations shown in this document.]
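Description:
pLentiCMVblast_SLC38A2_N82A is a lentiviral transfer plasmid for mammalian expression, built on the pLenti CMV Blast DEST backbone by Gateway cloning. It is propagated in E. coli through a high-copy ColE1/pUC-type origin with ampicillin resistance (AmpR), and also carries an f1 origin and remnants of a lac/lacZα cloning region. The viral portion has the layout of an RSV promoter-driven, Tat-independent vector: an RSV promoter fused to a truncated HIV-1 5' LTR, the Ψ packaging signal with a gag fragment, the Rev response element for Rev-dependent RNA export, and the cPPT/CTS. It ends in a second truncated LTR followed by an SV40 polyadenylation signal and SV40 origin. No viral structural or enzymatic genes are intact, so packaging functions must be supplied in trans.

Between the LTRs, the CMV enhancer/promoter drives a human SLC38A2 (SNAT2) cDNA of about 1.5 kb, flanked by the attB1 and attB2 sites left by Gateway recombination and followed by a WPRE, which enhances transcript stability and expression. SLC38A2 encodes a sodium-coupled neutral amino acid transporter. This version carries silent changes that make it resistant to a specific CRISPR sgRNA, together with the N82A substitution, which the record describes as a transport-defective mutation that reduces sodium affinity. No epitope tag is annotated. A downstream SV40 promoter/EM7 cassette expresses blasticidin S deaminase for selecting transduced cells.

The design suits rescue experiments in which endogenous SLC38A2 is knocked out by CRISPR and this mutant is re-expressed, presumably as a transport-deficient control. The associated work concerns alanine transporter use in pancreatic cancer.
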