Addgene plasmid #156181: pLentiCMVblast_SLC38A2_N82A
Purpose: CMV-driven expression of sgRNA-resistant SLC38A2 N82A mutant cDNA.
Depositing lab: Alec Kimmelman. Depositing organization: NYU Grossman School of Medicine. Publication: Selective alanine transporter utilization creates a targetable metabolic niche in pancreatic cancer. Parker SJ, Amendola CR, Hollinshead KER, Yu Q, Yamamoto K, Encarnacion-Rosado J, Rose RE, LaRue MM, Sohn ASW, Biancur DE, Paulo JA, Gygi SP, Jones DR, Wang H, Philips MR, Bar-Sagi D, Mancias JD, Kimmelman AC. Cancer Discov. 2020 Apr 27. pii: 2159-8290.CD-19-0959. doi: 10.1158/2159-8290.CD-19-0959. PubMed 32341021.
Backbone
  Vector backbone: pLenti CMV Blast DEST
  Backbone size w/o insert (bp): 8000
  Total vector size (bp): 9216
  Vector type: Mammalian Expression
  Selectable markers: Blasticidin
Growth in bacteria
  Bacterial resistance: Ampicillin, 100 μg/mL
  Growth temperature: 37°C
  Growth strain: NEB Stable
  Copy number: High Copy
Gene/Insert
  Gene/Insert name: SLC38A2 (alt name: SNAT2)
  Species: H. sapiens (human)
  Insert size (bp): 1521
  Mutation: Silent mutations to prevent targeting by sgRNA: TAATCTGAGCAATGCGATTG. N82A (AAT --> GCT) "transport defective" mutation to reduce sodium affinity.
  GenBank ID: BC040342.1
  Entrez Gene: SLC38A2 (a.k.a. ATA2, PRO1068, SAT2, SNAT2)
  Promoter: CMV
  Cloning method: Gateway Cloning
  Sequencing primers: 5′ CMV-F; 3′ WPRE-R
Terms and licenses: Academic/Nonprofit Terms; Industry Terms: Not Available to Industry
How to cite: pLentiCMVblast_SLC38A2_N82A was a gift from Alec Kimmelman (Addgene plasmid # 156181 ; http://n2t.net/addgene:156181 ; RRID:Addgene_156181)
